Addgene plasmid #227095: TAK11
Purpose: Luciferase reporter vector with HIV-1 TAR region cloned in pGL3 Basic vector
Depositing lab: Farah Mustafa. Publication: Transactivation of the novel 5' cis-acting element of mouse mammary tumor virus (MMTV) by human retroviral transactivators Tat and Tax. Khader TA, Ahmad W, Akhlaq S, Panicker NG, Gull B, Baby J, Rizvi TA, Mustafa F. Commun Biol. 2024 Nov 16;7(1):1521. doi: 10.1038/s42003-024-07139-9. PubMed 39550519.
Backbone
  Vector backbone: pGL3 Basic
  Backbone size w/o insert (bp): 4818
  Total vector size (bp): 6355
  Vector type: Luciferase
Growth in bacteria
  Bacterial resistance: Ampicillin, 100 μg/mL
  Growth temperature: 37°C
  Growth strain: DH5alpha
  Copy number: High Copy
Gene/Insert
  Gene/Insert name: CMV Promoter and HIV-1 TAR region
  Species: HIV-1
  Insert size (bp): 1499
  Promoter: CMV
  Cloning method: Restriction Enzyme; 5′ cloning site KpnI (not destroyed); 3′ cloning site SmaI (not destroyed)
  Sequencing primers: 5′ OFM640
Terms and licenses: Academic/Nonprofit Terms; Industry Terms: Not Available to Industry
How to cite: TAK11 was a gift from Farah Mustafa (Addgene plasmid # 227095 ; http://n2t.net/addgene:227095 ; RRID:Addgene_227095)
