[The description below was written by a language model from this plasmid's Addgene catalogue record and pLannotate feature annotations shown in this document.]
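Description:
TAK11 is a firefly luciferase reporter plasmid built on the pGL3 Basic backbone, intended for transient transfection of mammalian cells. It is propagated in E. coli as a high-copy plasmid using the ColE1/pUC-type origin and selected with ampicillin through the β-lactamase gene. An f1 phage origin is also present. Upstream of the cloning region, the backbone's synthetic poly(A) signal and transcriptional pause site limit read-through transcription into the reporter. Small annotated fragments of bom, lacZα, TcR and SV40 large T antigen appear to be vector remnants rather than functional elements.

The insert, recorded as about 1.5 kb and cloned between KpnI and SmaI, supplies the promoter that pGL3 Basic lacks. It consists of the human cytomegalovirus immediate early enhancer and promoter followed by HIV-1 sequence. The feature table annotates that HIV-1 portion as a truncated 5′ LTR (the segment that would contain the TAR element named in the catalogue entry), the Ψ packaging signal and gag stem-loop 3. This places the viral 5′ leader between the CMV promoter and the luc+ coding sequence, which is terminated by the SV40 poly(A) signal. Transcripts therefore carry the TAR RNA structure near their 5′ end, where the HIV-1 Tat protein binds to stimulate transcription, and luciferase activity gives a quantitative readout.

The associated study examined transactivation of a 5′ cis-acting element of mouse mammary tumor virus by the retroviral transactivators Tat and Tax, so this construct plausibly served as an HIV-1 TAR reporter for comparison, though the record does not state its exact role. The sequenced record is 6,248 nt, slightly shorter than the 6,355 bp listed in the catalogue.
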