Features (pLannotate 1.2.2; 17 found; start..end, strand, type, name):
     87..139     +  misc_feature   bom (fragment): basis of mobility region from pBR322
    180..271     -  misc_feature   pause site: RNA polymerase II transcriptional pause signal from the human α2 globin gene
    285..333     -  polyA_signal   poly(A) signal: synthetic polyadenylation signal
    392..459     +  CDS            lacZα (fragment): LacZα fragment of β-galactosidase; lacZ fragment
    491..919     -  rep_origin     f1 ori (sequence partly withheld): f1 bacteriophage origin of replication; arrow indicates direction of (+) strand synthesis
    946..1050    +  promoter       AmpR promoter: bla
   1051..1911    +  CDS            AmpR: β-lactamase; bla; confers resistance to ampicillin, carbenicillin, and related antibiotics
   2082..2670    +  rep_origin     ori: high-copy-number ColE1/pMB1/pBR322/pUC origin of replication
   2850..2982    -  CDS            TcR (fragment): tetracycline efflux protein; tet; confers resistance to tetracycline
   2998..3066    +  CDS            large T antigen (fragment): large T antigen from SV40 (simian virus 40)
   3089..3210    +  polyA_signal   SV40 poly(A) signal: SV40 polyadenylation signal
   3251..4903    -  CDS            luciferase: firefly luciferase; luc+; enhanced luc+ version of the luciferase gene
   5097..5180    -  ncRNA          HIV GSL3: Accession: RF00376 - HIV gag stem loop 3 (GSL3)
   5229..5353    -  misc_feature   HIV-1 Ψ: packaging signal of human immunodeficiency virus type 1
   5401..5581    -  LTR            5' LTR (truncated): truncated 5' long terminal repeat (LTR) from HIV-1
   5597..5800    -  promoter       CMV promoter: human cytomegalovirus (CMV) immediate early promoter
   5801..6180    -  enhancer       CMV enhancer: human cytomegalovirus immediate early enhancer
>Addgene plasmid #227095 | TAK11 | addgene full sequence | sequence record 456652 | Addgene NGS Result
CAATTGTCGGTCAAGCCTTGCCTTGTTGTAGCTTAAATTTTGCTCGCGCACTACTCAGCGACCTCCAACA
CACAAGCAGGGAGCAGATACTGGCTTAACTATGCGGCATCAGAGCAGATTGTACTGAGAGTGCACCATAG
GGGATCGGGAGATCTCCCGATCCGTCGGTACCTATCGATAGAGAAATGTTCTGGCACCTGCACTTGCACT
GGGGACAGCCTATTTTGCTAGTTTGTTTTGTTTCGTTTTGTTTTGATGGAGAGCGTATGTTAGTACTATC
GATTCACACAAAAAACCAACACACAGATGTAATGAAAATAAAGATATTTTATTGCGGCCGCTCCAAGTAC
CTCCCGTACCTTAATATTACTTACTTATCATGGTAGCTTGGGCTGGCGTAATAGCGAAGAGGCCCGCACC
GATCGCCCTTCCCAACAGTTGCGCAGCCTGAATGGCGAATGGCAAATTGTAAGCGTTAATATTTTGTTAA
AATTCGCGTTAAATTTTTGTTAAATCAGCTCATTTTTTAACCAATAGGCCGAAATCGGCAAAATCCCTTA
TAAATCAAAAGAATAGACCGAGATAGGGT
[37 nt withheld, positions 590-626]
AAAGAACGTGGACTCCAACGTCAAAGG
[49 nt withheld, positions 654-702]
T
[91 nt withheld, positions 704-794]
G
[124 nt withheld, positions 796-919]
CAGGTGGCACTTTTCGGGGAAATGTGCGCGGAACCCCTATTTGTTTATTTTTCTAAATACATTCAAATAT
GTATCCGCTCATGAGACAATAACCCTGATAAATGCTTCAATAATATTGAAAAAGGAAGAGTATGAGTATT
CAACATTTCCGTGTCGCCCTTATTCCCTTTTTTGCGGCATTTTGCCTTCCTGTTTTTGCTCACCCAGAAA
CGCTGGTGAAAGTAAAAGATGCTGAAGATCAGTTGGGTGCACGAGTGGGTTACATCGAACTGGATCTCAA
CAGCGGTAAGATCCTTGAGAGTTTTCGCCCCGAAGAACGTTTTCCAATGATGAGCACTTTTAAAGTTCTG
CTATGTGGCGCGGTATTATCCCGTATTGACGCCGGGCAAGAGCAACTCGGTCGCCGCATACACTATTCTC
AGAATGACTTGGTTGAGTACTCACCAGTCACAGAAAAGCATCTTACGGATGGCATGACAGTAAGAGAATT
ATGCAGTGCTGCCATAACCATGAGTGATAACACTGCGGCCAACTTACTTCTGACAACGATCGGAGGACCG
AAGGAGCTAACCGCTTTTTTGCACAACATGGGGGATCATGTAACTCGCCTTGATCGTTGGGAACCGGAGC
TGAATGAAGCCATACCAAACGACGAGCGTGACACCACGATGCCTGTAGCAATGGCAACAACGTTGCGCAA
ACTATTAACTGGCGAACTACTTACTCTAGCTTCCCGGCAACAATTAATAGACTGGATGGAGGCGGATAAA
GTTGCAGGACCACTTCTGCGCTCGGCCCTTCCGGCTGGCTGGTTTATTGCTGATAAATCTGGAGCCGGTG
AGCGTGGGTCTCGCGGTATCATTGCAGCACTGGGGCCAGATGGTAAGCCCTCCCGTATCGTAGTTATCTA
CACGACGGGGAGTCAGGCAACTATGGATGAACGAAATAGACAGATCGCTGAGATAGGTGCCTCACTGATT
AAGCATTGGTAACTGTCAGACCAAGTTTACTCATATATACTTTAGATTGATTTAAAACTTCATTTTTAAT
TTAAAAGGATCTAGGTGAAGATCCTTTTTGATAATCTCATGACCAAAATCCCTTAACGTGAGTTTTCGTT
CCACTGAGCGTCAGACCCCGTAGAAAAGATCAAAGGATCTTCTTGAGATCCTTTTTTTCTGCGCGTAATC
TGCTGCTTGCAAACAAAAAAACCACCGCTACCAGCGGTGGTTTGTTTGCCGGATCAAGAGCTACCAACTC
TTTTTCCGAAGGTAACTGGCTTCAGCAGAGCGCAGATACCAAATACTGTTCTTCTAGTGTAGCCGTAGTT
AGGCCACCACTTCAAGAACTCTGTAGCACCGCCTACATACCTCGCTCTGCTAATCCTGTTACCAGTGGCT
GCTGCCAGTGGCGATAAGTCGTGTCTTACCGGGTTGGACTCAAGACGATAGTTACCGGATAAGGCGCAGC
GGTCGGGCTGAACGGGGGGTTCGTGCACACAGCCCAGCTTGGAGCGAACGACCTACACCGAACTGAGATA
CCTACAGCGTGAGCTATGAGAAAGCGCCACGCTTCCCGAAGGGAGAAAGGCGGACAGGTATCCGGTAAGC
GGCAGGGTCGGAACAGGAGAGCGCACGAGGGAGCTTCCAGGGGGAAACGCCTGGTATCTTTATAGTCCTG
TCGGGTTTCGCCACCTCTGACTTGAGCGTCGATTTTTGTGATGCTCGTCAGGGGGGCGGAGCCTATGGAA
AAACGCCAGCAACGCGGCCTTTTTACGGTTCCTGGCCTTTTGCTGGCCTTTTGCTCACATGTTCTTTCCT
GCGTTATCCCCTGATTCTGTGGATAACCGTATTACCGCCTTTGAGTGAGCTGATACCGCTCGCCGCAGCC
GAACGACCGAGCGCAGCGAGTCAGTGAGCGAGGAAGCGGAAGAGCGCTGCCGGCACCTGTCCTACGAGTT
GCATGATAAAGAAGACAGTCATAAGTGCGGCGACGATAGTCATGCCCCGCGCCCACCGGAAGGAGCTGAC
TGGGTTGAAGGCTCTCAAGGGCATCGGTCGACGGATCCTTATCGATTTTACCACATTTGTAGAGGTTTTA
CTTGCTTTAAAAAACCTCCCACACCTCCCCCTGAACCTGAAACATAAAATGAATGCAATTGTTGTTGTTA
ACTTGTTTATTGCAGCTTATAATGGTTACAAATAAAGCAATAGCATCACAAATTTCACAAATAAAGCATT
TTTTTCACTGCATTCTAGTTGTGGTTTGTCCAAACTCATCAATGTATCTTATCATGTCTGCTCGAAGCGG
CCGGCCGCCCCGACTCTAGAATTACACGGCGATCTTTCCGCCCTTCTTGGCCTTTATGAGGATCTCTCTG
ATTTTTCTTGCGTCGAGTTTTCCGGTAAGACCTTTCGGTACTTCGTCCACAAACACAACTCCTCCGCGCA
ACTTTTTCGCGGTTGTTACTTGACTGGCGACGTAATCCACGATCTCTTTTTCCGTCATCGTCTTTCCGTG
CTCCAAAACAACAACGGCGGCGGGAAGTTCACCGGCGTCATCGTCGGGAAGACCTGCGACACCTGCGTCG
AAGATGTTGGGGTGTTGGAGCAAGATGGATTCCAATTCAGCGGGAGCCACCTGATAGCCTTTGTACTTAA
TCAGAGACTTCAGGCGGTCAACGATGAAGAAGTGTTCGTCTTCGTCCCAGTAAGCTATGTCTCCAGAATG
TAGCCATCCATCCTTGTCAATCAAGGCGTTGGTCGCTTCCGGATTGTTTACATAACCGGACATAATCATA
GGACCTCTCACACACAGTTCGCCTCTTTGATTAACGCCCAGCGTTTTCCCGGTATCCAGATCCACAACCT
TCGCTTCAAAAAATGGAACAACTTTACCGACCGCGCCCGGTTTATCATCCCCCTCGGGTGTAATCAGAAT
AGCTGATGTAGTCTCAGTGAGCCCATATCCTTGCCTGATACCTGGCAGATGGAACCTCTTGGCAACCGCT
TCCCCGACTTCCTTAGAGAGGGGAGCGCCACCAGAAGCAATTTCGTGTAAATTAGATAAATCGTATTTGT
CAATCAGAGTGCTTTTGGCGAAGAAGGAGAATAGGGTTGGCACCAGCAGCGCACTTTGAATCTTGTAATC
CTGAAGGCTCCTCAGAAACAGCTCTTCTTCAAATCTATACATTAAGACGACTCGAAATCCACATATCAAA
TATCCGAGTGTAGTAAACATTCCAAAACCGTGATGGAATGGAACAACACTTAAAATCGCAGTATCCGGAA
TGATTTGATTGCCAAAAATAGGATCTCTGGCATGCGAGAATCTCACGCAGGCAGTTCTATGAGGCAGAGC
GACACCTTTAGGCAGACCAGTAGATCCAGAGGAGTTCATGATCAGTGCAATTGTCTTGTCCCTATCGAAG
GACTCTGGCACAAAATCGTATTCATTAAAACCGGGAGGTAGATGAGATGTGACGAACGTGTACATCGACT
GAAATCCCTGGTAATCCGTTTTAGAATCCATGATAATAATTTTTTGGATGATTGGGAGCTTTTTTTGCAC
GTTCAAAATTTTTTGCAACCCCTTTTTGGAAACGAACACCACGGTAGGCTGCGAAATGCCCATACTGTTG
AGCAATTCACGTTCATTATAAATGTCGTTCGCGGGCGCAACTGCAACTCCGATAAATAACGCGCCCAACA
CCGGCATAAAGAATTGAAGAGAGTTTTCACTGCATACGACGATTCTGTGATTTGTATTCAGCCCATATCG
TTTCATAGCTTCTGCCAACCGAACGGACATTTCGAAGTACTCAGCGTAAGTGATGTCCACCTCGATATGT
GCATCTGTAAAAGCAATTGTTCCAGGAACCAGGGCGTATCTCTTCATAGCCTTATGCAGTTGCTCTCCAG
CGGTTCCATCTTCCAGCGGATAGAATGGCGCCGGGCCTTTCTTTATGTTTTTGGCGTCTTCCATGGTGGC
TTTACCAACAGTACCGGAATGCCAAGCTTACTTAGATCGCAGATCTCGAGCCCGGGCATCTATCCTTTGA
TGCACACAATAGAGGACTGCTATTGTATTATATAATGATCTAAGTTCTTCTGATCCTGTCTGAAGGGATG
GTTGTAGCTGTCCCAGTATTTGTCTACAGCCTTCTGATGTCTCTAAAAGGCCAGGATTAACTGCGAATCG
TTCTAGCTCCCTGCTTGCCCATACTATATGTTTTAGTTTATATTGTTTCTTTCCCCCTGGCCTTAACCGA
ATTTTTTCCCATTTATCTAATTCTCCCCCGCTTAATACCGACGCTCTCGCACCCATCTCTCTCCTTCTAG
CCTCCGCTAGTCAAAATTTTTGGCGTACTCACCAGTCGCCGCCCCTCGCCTCTTGCCGTGCGCGCTTCAG
CAAGCCGAGTCCTGCGTCGAGAGATCTCCTCTGGCTTTACTTTCGCTTTCAAGTCCCTGTTCGGGCGCCA
CTGCTAGAGATTTTCCACACTGACTAAAAGGGTCTGAGGGATCTCTAGTTACCAGAGTCACACAACAGAC
GGGCACACACTACTTTGAGCACTCAAGGCAAGCTTTATTGAGGCTTAAGCAGTGGGTTCCCTAGTTAGCC
AGAGAGCTCCCAGGCTCAGATCTGGTCTAACCAGAGAGACCCAGTACAGGCGCTAGCAGCTCTGCTTATA
TAGACCTCCCACCGTACACGCCTACCGCCCATTTGCGTCAATGGGGCGGAGTTGTTACGACATTTTGGAA
AGTCCCGTTGATTTTGGTGCCAAAACAAACTCCCATTGACGTCAATGGGGTGGAGACTTGGAAATCCCCG
TGAGTCAAACCGCTATCCACGCCCATTGATGTACTGCCAAAACCGCATCACCATGGTAATAGCGATGACT
AATACGTAGATGTACTGCCAAGTAGGAAAGTCCCATAAGGTCATGTACTGGGCATAATGCCAGGCGGGCC
ATTTACCGTCATTGACGTCAATAGGGGGCGTACTTGGCATATGATACACTTGATGTACTGCCAAGTGGGC
AGTTTACCGTAAATACTCCACCCATTGACGTCAATGGAAAGTCCCTATTGGCGTTACTATGGGAACATAC
GTCATTATTGACGTCAATGGGCGGGGGTCGTTGGGCGGTCAGCCAGGCGGGCCATTTACCGTAAGTTATG
TAACGCGGAACTCCATATATGGGCTATGAACTAATGACCCCGTAATTGATTACTATTAATAACTAGTCAA
TAATCAATGTCAACGCGTATATCTGGCCCGTACATCGCGAAGCAGCGCAAAACGCCTAACCCTAAGCAGA
TTCTTCATG
